>Addgene plasmid #53818 | NCAM2_pCSdest | addgene partial sequence | sequence record 153767 | EBV-Rev 5'-GTGGTTTGTCCAAACTCATC-3'
ATACGACTCACTATAGTTCTAGAGGCTCGAGAGGATCACCACTTTGTACAAGAAAGCTGGGTTTTATGCT
TTGCTGTCGTCTTCTTTTGATTGAATGATGTCGTTAGAAACTTTAATTTCTATAGTTTCTGGATTTAGAG
CTTCTTTCCCATCTTCTTCCTTTAAAGGCAATTTTTCAGGTTCTGTCAGTGGTGTGGTTTCATTTGGCTC
ATTTACTGGGCTCCCATCTTCGTGATTAGTAACTCTTTCATCCTCTGTTCTCATCTCCACTATTGGTTCT
TTTGATCCATCTTTCAGGTATGCAGCTTTTCCTTCTTCGAGTTCTTTACTTTTGCCACTGGAGCCACTTT
TCTTTCCACACATTCTCCTAGTGATGCACATCAGCAACCCACATTGCCGAATAAAGAAGCAGCTGACGTC
TGTTACCACAAGAATTAGCAGCAGTGCAGCAACTCCCAGGCCAATTACTGCTCCAAGCCCAAGACCATTA
AACAGCGTGTCTTTAATAATGTTGGGCTTTGGTGGCATGCTGAATTCATAAACTGTCGGTTCAGAATATC
CCAATCTATTGGCAGCTGTAATCTGAACTTCATACCCCATGGTCCACTGGAGATGCTCCAAAATGATGTG
GTCTTTATTTCCTTGCACTTTTTTCTCTAGCCATTGGTCTTCCTTATCTTTACTTCTATATTTCACAATG
TATTCCAAAATAGGGGCCCCTCCATCGTCCTGTTTGGTGATGCTGAGTTTAAAGCTCTTTCCACTGCTTG
GCTGTCCATGTATGGATGGA
