>Addgene plasmid #53818 | NCAM2_pCSdest | addgene partial sequence | sequence record 153768 | CMV-F 5'-CGCAAATGGGCGGTAGGCGTG-3'
ACCGCCATTCTGCCTGGGGACGTCGGAGCAAGCTTGATTTAGGTGACACTATAGAATACAAGCTACTTGT
TCTTTTTGCAGGATCCCATCGATTCGAATTCAAGGATCACAAGTTTGTACAAAAAAGCAGGCACCATGAG
CCTCCTCCTCTCCTTCTACCTGCTGGGGTTGCTTGTCAGTAGCGGGCAAGCTCTTCTTCAAGTGACAATT
TCACTTAGCAAAGTAGAGCTTAGTGTTGGAGAATCTAAATTCTTCACATGTACAGCGATTGGTGAACCTG
AAAGTATAGATTGGTATAATCCTCAAGGAGAGAAGATAATTTCAACACAGAGGGTAGTAGTGCAAAAGGA
AGGTGTTAGGTCACGGTTAACCATCTACAATGCAAATATAGAAGATGCAGGGATATATCGTTGTCAAGCA
ACAGATGCCAAAGGACAAACACAAGAAGCTACAGTAGTTTTGGAAATTTACCAAAAACTCACTTTCAGAG
AAGTGGTATCTCCACAAGAATTCAAACAAGGAGAAGATGCAGAAGTGGTTTGCCGAGTTAGCAGTTCACC
TGCACCTGCTGTCAGCTGGTTGTATCATAATGAGGAAGTCACCACTATTTCCGACAATCGGTTCGCTATG
TTAGCAAACAATAACCTGCAGATTCTCAACATCAATAAAAGTGATGAAGGTATATACAGATGTGAAGGAA
GAGTGGAGGCCAGGGGAGAAATTGACTTCCGTGATATCATTGTTATTGTTAATGTGCCGCCAGCAATCTC
AATGCCTCAGAA
