[The description below was written by a language model from this plasmid's Addgene catalogue record.]
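Description:
NCAM2_pCSdest is a mammalian expression plasmid carrying the human NCAM2 (neural cell adhesion molecule 2, also known as NCAM21) coding sequence, an insert of about 2.5 kb placed by Gateway recombination into the pCSDest destination vector, a backbone of roughly 4.1 kb. It is propagated in E. coli as a high-copy plasmid under ampicillin selection. The record does not name the origin of replication, and it does not mention any epitope tag, reporter or eukaryotic selection marker. No feature table is provided, so finer details of the vector architecture, such as the polyadenylation signal or the recombination scars flanking the insert, cannot be confirmed here.

The insert sits downstream of two promoters, CMV and SP6, which give the construct two modes of use. The CMV promoter drives strong constitutive transcription by RNA polymerase II when the plasmid DNA is introduced into vertebrate cells. The SP6 phage promoter allows in vitro transcription of the open reading frame to make synthetic mRNA. This second route is commonly used for microinjection into early embryos. The associated publication is a survey of how expression of human chromosome 21 genes affects early development in zebrafish (Danio rerio), and this plasmid appears to be one member of that clone collection, in which NCAM2 is one of the chromosome 21 genes tested by overexpression. The depositor comment gives an accession-style identifier, which probably refers to the source cDNA clone, though the record does not say so explicitly.
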