Addgene plasmid #53818: NCAM2_pCSdest
Depositing lab: Roger Reeves. Depositing organization: Johns Hopkins University and School of Medicine. Publication: Survey of Human Chromosome 21 Gene Expression Effects on Early Development in Danio rerio. Edie S, Zaghloul NA, Leitch CC, Klinedinst DK, Lebron J, Thole JF, McCallion AS, Katsanis N, Reeves RH. G3 (Bethesda). 2018 Jul 2;8(7):2215-2223. doi: 10.1534/g3.118.200144. PubMed 29760202.
Backbone
  Vector backbone: pCSDest
  Backbone manufacturer: Lawson Lab (Addgene Plasmid 22423)
  Backbone size w/o insert (bp): 4095
  Vector type: Mammalian Expression
Growth in bacteria
  Bacterial resistance: Ampicillin, 100 μg/mL
  Growth temperature: 37°C
  Growth strain: Top10
  Copy number: High Copy
Gene/Insert
  Gene/Insert name: NCAM2
  Species: H. sapiens (human)
  Insert size (bp): 2514
  Entrez Gene: NCAM2 (a.k.a. NCAM21)
  Promoter: SP6 and CMV
  Cloning method: Gateway Cloning
  Sequencing primers: 5′ CMV-F; 3′ EBV-Rev
Terms and licenses: Academic/Nonprofit Terms; Industry Terms
Depositor comments: BC032602
How to cite: NCAM2_pCSdest was a gift from Roger Reeves (Addgene plasmid # 53818 ; http://n2t.net/addgene:53818 ; RRID:Addgene_53818)
